Addgene plasmid #198653: pEM.T01L
Purpose: Easy-MISE toolkit pEM-plasmid containing ADH1 terminator with BC protruding ends
Depositing lab: Paola Branduardi. Depositing organization: Universita degli Studi di Milano-Bicocca. Publication: Easy Modular Integrative fuSion-ready Expression (Easy-MISE) Toolkit for Fast Engineering of Heterologous Productions in Saccharomyces cerevisiae. Maestroni L, Butti P, Milanesi R, Pagliari S, Campone L, Serra I, Branduardi P. ACS Synth Biol. 2023 Apr 14. doi: 10.1021/acssynbio.3c00015. PubMed 37058502.
Backbone
  Vector backbone: pGA-blue
  Backbone manufacturer: IndBioTech Lab
  Vector type: Yeast Expression, Synthetic Biology
Growth in bacteria
  Bacterial resistance: Kanamycin, 50 μg/mL
  Growth temperature: 37°C
  Growth strain: DH5alpha
  Copy number: High Copy
Gene/Insert
  Gene/Insert name: tADH1
  Species: S. cerevisiae (budding yeast)
  Cloning method: Unknown
Terms and licenses: Academic/Nonprofit Terms; Industry Terms: Not Available to Industry
Depositor comments: Cloning Method: Goldon Gate Assembly
How to cite: pEM.T01L was a gift from Paola Branduardi (Addgene plasmid # 198653 ; http://n2t.net/addgene:198653 ; RRID:Addgene_198653)
