[The description below was written by a language model from this plasmid's Addgene catalogue record and pLannotate feature annotations shown in this document.]
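Description:
pEM.T01L is a small (about 2 kb) part-donor plasmid from the Easy-MISE (Easy Modular Integrative fuSion-ready Expression) toolkit, a modular cloning system for engineering heterologous production in Saccharomyces cerevisiae. It is built on the pGA-blue backbone and catalogued as a yeast expression/synthetic biology vector. The annotated sequence, however, contains no yeast origin, yeast selectable marker or integration homology, so it acts as an E. coli storage vector for a single part rather than as a functional yeast expression plasmid. Propagation in bacteria relies on a high-copy ColE1/pUC-type origin, and selection uses a kanamycin resistance gene encoding the aminoglycoside phosphotransferase aph(3')-Ia.

The payload is tADH1, the transcription terminator of the S. cerevisiae alcohol dehydrogenase 1 gene. It is annotated as a roughly 170 bp element on the reverse strand relative to the resistance gene and origin. This terminator is widely used in yeast to end transcription and support 3' end processing of expression cassettes. According to the record, the part carries "BC" protruding ends, and the depositor notes Golden Gate assembly. This implies that release of the part yields defined overhangs that fix its position and orientation when it is joined with promoter and coding-sequence modules from the same toolkit. The record does not state the restriction enzyme used or the overhang sequences. A short fragment annotated as lacI lies just beside the terminator; it is too small to be functional and is probably a remnant of the backbone. There is no promoter, coding sequence, tag or reporter, as expected for a terminator-only module used to build multi-part yeast transcription units.
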