Features (pLannotate 1.2.2; 4 found; start..end, strand, type, name):
    150..965     +  CDS            KanR: aminoglycoside phosphotransferase; aph(3')-Ia; confers resistance to kanamycin in bacteria or G418 (Geneticin®) in eukaryotes
   1050..1638    +  rep_origin     ori: high-copy-number ColE1/pMB1/pBR322/pUC origin of replication
   1821..1864    +  CDS            lacI (fragment): lac repressor; lacI; The lac repressor binds to the lac operator to inhibit transcription in E. coli. This inhibition can be relieved by adding lactose or isopropyl-β-D-thiogalactopyranoside (IPTG).
   1877..2042    -  terminator     ADH1 terminator: S. cerevisiae ADH1; transcription terminator for the S. cerevisiae alcohol dehydrogenase 1 (ADH1) gene
>Addgene plasmid #198653 | pEM.T01L | addgene full sequence | sequence record 393186 | Addgene NGS Result
GACCCTGTCAGACCAAGTTTACTCATATATACTTTAGATTGATTTAAAACTTCATTTTTAATTTAAAAGG
ATCTAGGTGAAGATCCTTTTTGATAATCTCATGAACAATAAAACTGTCTGCTTACATAAACAGTAATACA
AGGGGTGTTATGAGCCATATTCAACGGGAAACGTCTTGCTCTAGGCCGCGATTAAATTCCAACATGGATG
CTGATTTATATGGGTATAAATGGGCTCGCGATAATGTCGGGCAATCAGGTGCGACAATCTATCGATTGTA
TGGGAAGCCCGATGCGCCAGAGTTGTTTCTGAAACATGGCAAAGGTAGCGTTGCCAATGATGTTACAGAT
GAGATGGTCAGACTAAACTGGCTGACGGAATTTATGCCTCTTCCGACCATCAAGCATTTTATCCGTACTC
CTGATGATGCATGGTTACTCACCACTGCGATCCCCGGGAAAACAGCATTCCAGGTATTAGAAGAATATCC
TGATTCAGGTGAAAATATTGTTGATGCGCTGGCAGTGTTCCTGCGCCGGTTGCATTCGATTCCTGTTTGT
AATTGTCCTTTTAACAGCGATCGCGTATTTCGACTCGCTCAGGCGCAATCACGAATGAATAACGGTTTGG
TTGATGCGAGTGATTTTGATGACGAGCGTAATGGCTGGCCTGTTGAACAAGTCTGGAAAGAAATGCATAA
ACTTTTGCCATTCTCACCGGATTCAGTCGTCACTCATGGTGATTTCTCACTTGATAACCTTATTTTTGAC
GAGGGGAAATTAATAGGTTGTATTGATGTTGGACGAGTCGGAATCGCAGACCGATACCAGGATCTTGCCA
TCCTATGGAACTGCCTCGGTGAGTTTTCTCCTTCATTACAGAAACGGCTTTTTCAAAAATATGGTATTGA
TAATCCTGATATGAATAAATTGCAGTTTCATTTGATGCTCGATGAGTTTTTCTAAGAATTAATTCATGAC
CAAAATCCCTTAACGTGAGTTTTCGTTCCACTGAGCGTCAGACCCCGTAGAAAAGATCAAAGGATCTTCT
TGAGATCCTTTTTTTCTGCGCGTAATCTGCTGCTTGCAAACAAAAAAACCACCGCTACCAGCGGTGGTTT
GTTTGCCGGATCAAGAGCTACCAACTCTTTTTCCGAAGGTAACTGGCTTCAGCAGAGCGCAGATACCAAA
TACTGTTCTTCTAGTGTAGCCGTAGTTAGGCCACCACTTCAAGAACTCTGTAGCACCGCCTACATACCTC
GCTCTGCTAATCCTGTTACCAGTGGCTGCTGCCAGTGGCGATAAGTCGTGTCTTACCGGGTTGGACTCAA
GACGATAGTTACCGGATAAGGCGCAGCGGTCGGGCTGAACGGGGGGTTCGTGCACACAGCCCAGCTTGGA
GCGAACGACCTACACCGAACTGAGATACCTACAGCGTGAGCTATGAGAAAGCGCCACGCTTCCCGAAGGG
AGAAAGGCGGACAGGTATCCGGTAAGCGGCAGGGTCGGAACAGGAGAGCGCACGAGGGAGCTTCCAGGGG
GAAACGCCTGGTATCTTTATAGTCCTGTCGGGTTTCGCCACCTCTGACTTGAGCGTCGATTTTTGTGATG
CTCGTCAGGGGGGCGGAGCCTATGGAAAAACGCCAGCAACGCGGCCTTTTTACGGTTCCTGGCCTTTTGC
TGGCCTTTTGCTCACATGTTCTTTCCTGCGTTATCCCCTGATTCTGTGGATAACCGTATTACCGCCTTTG
AGTGAGCTGATACCGCTCGCCGCAGCCGAACGACCGAGCGCAGCGAGTCAGTGAGCGAGGAAGCGGAAGA
GCGCCCAATACGCAAACCGCCTCTCCCCGCGCGTTGGCCGATTCTGGTCTCCACTAGAGCGACCTCATGC
TATACCTGAGAAAGCAACCTGACCTACAGGAAAGAGTTACTCAAGAATAAGAATTTTCGTTTTAAAACCT
AAGAGTCACTTTAAAATTTGTATACACTTATTTTTTTTATAACTTATTTAATAATAAAAATCATAAATCA
TAAGAAATTCGCCAGAAGA
